Addgene plasmid #15344: pJJBAD78
Depositing lab: Hideo Iwai. Depositing organization: University of Helsinki, Institute of Biotechnology. Publication: Highly efficient protein trans-splicing by a naturally split DnaE intein from Nostoc punctiforme. Iwai H, Zuger S, Jin J, Tam PH. FEBS Lett. 2006 Mar 20. 580(7):1853-8. 10.1016/j.febslet.2006.02.045 PubMed 16516207.
Backbone
  Vector backbone: pBAD
  Backbone manufacturer: Invitrogen but modified
  Backbone size w/o insert (bp): 4771
  Vector type: Bacterial Expression
Growth in bacteria
  Bacterial resistance: Ampicillin, 100 μg/mL
  Growth temperature: 37°C
  Growth strain: DH5alpha
  Copy number: Low Copy
Gene/Insert
  Gene/Insert name: DnaE C-intein(CMN) (alt name: Intein)
  Species: Synechocystis sp. PCC6803
  Insert size (bp): 117
  Mutation: F to M mutation
  Tag / fusion protein: GB1 (C terminal on backbone)
  Cloning method: Restriction Enzyme; 5′ cloning site NdeI (not destroyed); 3′ cloning site KpnI (not destroyed)
  Sequencing primers: 5′ pBAD-fw
Terms and licenses: Academic/Nonprofit Terms; Industry Terms: Not Available to Industry
How to cite: pJJBAD78 was a gift from Hideo Iwai (Addgene plasmid # 15344 ; http://n2t.net/addgene:15344 ; RRID:Addgene_15344)
