[The description below was written by a language model from this plasmid's Addgene catalogue record and pLannotate feature annotations shown in this document.]
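Description:
pJJBAD78 is a bacterial expression plasmid built on a modified pBAD backbone for arabinose-inducible production of a split-intein fusion protein in E. coli. The full depositor sequence is 4,888 nt. It carries the divergently transcribed araC regulator gene and the araBAD promoter, so transcription of the insert is repressed in the absence of L-arabinose and switched on by its addition. A ribosome binding site from bacteriophage T7 gene 10 follows the promoter, and the rrnB T1 and T2 terminators (with an adjacent 5S rRNA segment) close the expression unit. The plasmid replicates from a ColE1/pBR322-family origin. The annotation tool gives this origin a generic high-copy label, while the catalogue lists the plasmid as low copy. Selection is by ampicillin through the bla gene. An M13 phage origin, the pBR322 bom region, and short remnants of rop, the tetracycline resistance gene and its promoter are backbone leftovers.

The payload is a 117 bp insert encoding the C-terminal fragment of the naturally split DnaE intein from Synechocystis sp. PCC6803, cloned between NdeI and KpnI. It is designated "CMN" and carries an F to M substitution; the record does not state where this change lies. The intein fragment itself is not annotated in the feature table, but it would occupy the gap between the RBS and the GB1 coding sequence. GB1, the B1 domain of streptococcal protein G, is fused at the C terminus, placing it where a C-extein would sit. The associated publication concerns protein trans-splicing by split DnaE inteins, so the construct probably serves as the C-terminal precursor. In such experiments it would be paired with a matching N-intein fusion to test how sequence changes affect ligation efficiency.
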