Features (pLannotate 1.2.2; 15 found; start..end, strand, type, name):
     96..974     -  CDS            araC: L-arabinose regulatory protein; araC
   1001..1285    +  promoter       araBAD promoter: araBAD; promoter of the L-arabinose operon of E. coli; the araC regulatory gene is transcribed in the opposite direction (Guzman et al., 1995)
   1312..1334    +  RBS            RBS: efficient ribosome binding site from bacteriophage T7 gene 10 (Olins and Rangwala, 1989)
   1468..1625    +  CDS            GB1 (fragment): B1 domain of Streptococcal protein G effective as a solubilizing fusion partner (Cheng and Patel, 2004)
   1720..1834    +  ncRNA          5S rRNA: Accession: RF00001 - 5S ribosomal RNA
   1838..1924    +  terminator     rrnB T1 terminator: Escherichia coli rrnB; transcription terminator T1 from the E. coli rrnB gene
   2016..2043    +  terminator     rrnB T2 terminator: transcription terminator T2 from the E. coli rrnB gene
   2061..2152    +  promoter       AmpR promoter: bla
   2153..3013    +  CDS            AmpR: β-lactamase; bla; confers resistance to ampicillin, carbenicillin, and related antibiotics
   3055..3435    +  rep_origin     M13 ori (sequence partly withheld): M13 bacteriophage origin of replication; arrow indicates direction of (+) strand synthesis
   3621..4209    +  rep_origin     ori: high-copy-number ColE1/pMB1/pBR322/pUC origin of replication
   4395..4535    -  misc_feature   bom: basis of mobility region from pBR322
   4637..4677    -  CDS            rop (fragment): Rop protein, which maintains plasmids at low copy number; rop
   4676..4863    -  CDS            TcR (fragment): tetracycline efflux protein; tet; confers resistance to tetracycline
   4876..6       +  promoter       tet promoter (fragment) (across the origin): E. coli promoter for tetracycline efflux protein gene
>Addgene plasmid #15344 | pJJBAD78 | depositor full sequence | sequence record 8261 | Author sequence
ATCGATGCATAATGTGCCTGTCAAATGGACGAAGCAGGGATTCTGCAAACCCTATGCTACTCCGTCAAGC
CGTCAATTGTCTGATTCGTTACCAATTATGACAACTTGACGGCTACATCATTCACTTTTTCTTCACAACC
GGCACGGAACTCGCTCGGGCTGGCCCCGGTGCATTTTTTAAATACCCGCGAGAAATAGAGTTGATCGTCA
AAACCAACATTGCGACCGACGGTGGCGATAGGCATCCGGGTGGTGCTCAAAAGCAGCTTCGCCTGGCTGA
TACGTTGGTCCTCGCGCCAGCTTAAGACGCTAATCCCTAACTGCTGGCGGAAAAGATGTGACAGACGCGA
CGGCGACAAGCAAACATGCTGTGCGACGCTGGCGATATCAAAATTGCTGTCTGCCAGGTGATCGCTGATG
TACTGACAAGCCTCGCGTACCCGATTATCCATCGGTGGATGGAGCGACTCGTTAATCGCTTCCATGCGCC
GCAGTAACAATTGCTCAAGCAGATTTATCGCCAGCAGCTCCGAATAGCGCCCTTCCCCTTGCCCGGCGTT
AATGATTTGCCCAAACAGGTCGCTGAAATGCGGCTGGTGCGCTTCATCCGGGCGAAAGAACCCCGTATTG
GCAAATATTGACGGCCAGTTAAGCCATTCATGCCAGTAGGCGCGCGGACGAAAGTAAACCCACTGGTGAT
ACCATTCGCGAGCCTCCGGATGACGACCGTAGTGATGAATCTCTCCTGGCGGGAACAGCAAAATATCACC
CGGTCGGCAAACAAATTCTCGTCCCTGATTTTTCACCACCCCCTGACCGCGAATGGTGAGATTGAGAATA
TAACCTTTCATTCCCAGCGGTCGGTCGATAAAAAAATCGAGATAACCGTTGGCCTCAATCGGCGTTAAAC
CCGCCACCAGATGGGCATTAAACGAGTATCCCGGCAGCAGGGGATCATTTTGCGCTTCAGCCATACTTTT
CATACTCCCGCCATTCAGAGAAGAAACCAATTGTCCATATTGCATCAGACATTGCCGTCACTGCGTCTTT
TACTGGCTCTTCTCGCTAACCAAACCGGTAACCCCGCTTATTAAAAGCATTCTGTAACAAAGCGGGACCA
AAGCCATGACAAAAACGCGTAACAAAAGTGTCTATAATCACGGCAGAAAAGTCCACATTGATTATTTGCA
CGGCGTCACACTTTGCTATGCCATAGCATTTTTATCCATAAGATTAGCGGATCCTACCTGACGCTTTTTA
TCGCAACTCTCTACTGTTTCTCCATACCCGTTTTTTTGGGCTAGAAATAATTTTGTTTAACTTTAAGAAG
GAGATATACATATGGTTAAAGTTATCGGTCGTCGATCCCTGGGTGTGCAACGCATCTTTGATATCGGTCT
GCCGCAAGACCATAATTTTCTGCTGGCTAATGGTGCTATCGCCGCCAACTGTATGAACGGTACCCAGTAC
AAACTTATCCTGAACGGTAAAACCCTGAAAGGTGAAACCACCACCGAAGCTGTTGACGCTGCTACCGCGG
AAAAAGTTTTCAAACAGTACGCTAACGACAACGGTGTTGACGGTGAATGGACCTACGACGACGCTACCAA
AACCTACACCGTAACGGAATAAGCTTGGCTGTTTTGGCGGATGAGAGAAGATTTTCAGCCTGATACAGAT
TAAATCAGAACGCAGAAGCGGTCTGATAAAACAGAATTTGCCTGGCGGCAGTAGCGCGGTGGTCCCACCT
GACCCCATGCCGAACTCAGAAGTGAAACGCCGTAGCGCCGATGGTAGTGTGGGGTCCCCCATGCGAGAGT
AGGGAACTGCCAGGCATCAAATAAAACGAAAGGCTCAGTGCAAAGACTGGGCCTTTCGTTTTATCTGTTG
TTTGTCGGTGAACGCTCTCCTGAGTAGGACAAATCCGCCGGGAGCGGATTTGAACGTTGCGAAGCAACGG
CCCGGAGGGTGGCGGGCAGGACGCCCGCCATAAACTGCCAGGCATCAAATTAAGCAGAAGGCCATCCTGA
CGGATGGCCTTTTTGCGTTTCTACAAACTCTTTGTTTATTTTTCTAAATACATTCAAATATGTATCCGCT
CATGAGACAATAACCCTGATAAATGCTTCAATAATATTGAAAAAGGAAGAGTATGAGTATTCAACATTTC
CGTGTCGCCCTTATTCCCTTTTTTGCGGCATTTTGCCTTCCTGTTTTTGCTCACCCAGAAACGCTGGTGA
AAGTAAAAGATGCTGAAGATCAGTTGGGTGCACGAGTGGGTTACATCGAACTGGATCTCAACAGCGGTAA
GATCCTTGAGAGTTTTCGCCCCGAAGAACGTTTTCCAATGATGAGCACTTTTAAAGTTCTGCTATGTGGC
GCGGTATTATCCCGTGTTGACGCCGGGCAAGAGCAACTCGGTCGCCGCATACACTATTCTCAGAATGACT
TGGTTGAGTACTCACCAGTCACAGAAAAGCATCTTACGGATGGCATGACAGTAAGAGAATTATGCAGTGC
TGCCATAACCATGAGTGATAACACTGCGGCCAACTTACTTCTGACAACGATCGGAGGACCGAAGGAGCTA
ACCGCTTTTTTGCACAACATGGGGGATCATGTAACTCGCCTTGATCGTTGGGAACCGGAGCTGAATGAAG
CCATACCAAACGACGAGCGTGACACCACGATGCCTGCAGCAATGGCAACAACGTTGCGCAAACTATTAAC
TGGCGAACTACTTACTCTAGCTTCCCGGCAACAATTAATAGACTGGATGGAGGCGGATAAAGTTGCAGGA
CCACTTCTGCGCTCGGCCCTTCCGGCTGGCTGGTTTATTGCTGATAAATCTGGAGCCGGTGAGCGTGGGT
CTCGCGGTATCATTGCAGCACTGGGGCCAGATGGTAAGCCCTCCCGTATCGTAGTTATCTACACGACGGG
GAGTCAGGCAACTATGGATGAACGAAATAGACAGATCGCTGAGATAGGTGCCTCACTGATTAAGCATTGG
TAACTGTCAGACCAAGTTTACTCATATATACTTTAGATTGATT
[125 nt withheld, positions 3054-3178]
C
[141 nt withheld, positions 3180-3320]
CCTTTGACGTTGGAGTCCACGTTCTTT
[37 nt withheld, positions 3348-3384]
ACCCTATCTCGGGCTATTCTTTTGATTTATAAGGGATTTTGCCGATTTCGGCCTATTGGTTAAAAAATGA
GCTGATTTAACAAAAATTTAACGCGAATTTTAACAAAATATTAACGTTTACAATTTAAAAGGATCTAGGT
GAAGATCCTTTTTGATAATCTCATGACCAAAATCCCTTAACGTGAGTTTTCGTTCCACTGAGCGTCAGAC
CCCGTAGAAAAGATCAAAGGATCTTCTTGAGATCCTTTTTTTCTGCGCGTAATCTGCTGCTTGCAAACAA
AAAAACCACCGCTACCAGCGGTGGTTTGTTTGCCGGATCAAGAGCTACCAACTCTTTTTCCGAAGGTAAC
TGGCTTCAGCAGAGCGCAGATACCAAATACTGTCCTTCTAGTGTAGCCGTAGTTAGGCCACCACTTCAAG
AACTCTGTAGCACCGCCTACATACCTCGCTCTGCTAATCCTGTTACCAGTGGCTGCTGCCAGTGGCGATA
AGTCGTGTCTTACCGGGTTGGACTCAAGACGATAGTTACCGGATAAGGCGCAGCGGTCGGGCTGAACGGG
GGGTTCGTGCACACAGCCCAGCTTGGAGCGAACGACCTACACCGAACTGAGATACCTACAGCGTGAGCAT
TGAGAAAGCGCCACGCTTCCCGAAGGGAGAAAGGCGGACAGGTATCCGGTAAGCGGCAGGGTCGGAACAG
GAGAGCGCACGAGGGAGCTTCCAGGGGGAAACGCCTGGTATCTTTATAGTCCTGTCGGGTTTCGCCACCT
CTGACTTGAGCGTCGATTTTTGTGATGCTCGTCAGGGGGGCGGAGCCTATGGAAAAACGCCAGCAACGCG
GCCTTTTTACGGTTCCTGGCCTTTTGCTGGCCTTTTGCTCACATGTTCTTTCCTGCGTTATCCCCTGATT
CTGTGGATAACCGTATTACCGCCTTTGAGTGAGCTGATACCGCTCGCCGCAGCCGAACGACCGAGCGCAG
CGAGTCAGTGAGCGAGGAAGCGGAAGAGCGCCTGATGCGGTATTTTCTCCTTACGCATCTGTGCGGTATT
TCACACCGGATATGGTGCACTCTCAGTACAATCTGCTCTGATGCCGCATAGTTAAGCCAGTATACACTCC
GCTATCGCTACGTGACTGGGTCATGGCTGCGCCCCGACACCCGCCAACACCCGCTGACGCGCCCTGACGG
GCTTGTCTGCTCCCGGCATCCGCTTACAGACAAGCTGTGACCGTCTCCGGGAGCTGCATGTGTCAGAGGT
TTTCACCGTCATCACCGAAACGCGCGAGGCAGCAAGGAGATGGCGCCCAACAGTCCCCCGGCCACGGGGC
CTGCCACCATACCCACGCCGAAACAAGCGCTCATGAGCCCGAAGTGGCGAGCCCGATCTTCCCCATCGGT
GATGTCGGCGATATAGGCGCCAGCAACCGCACCTGTGGCGCCGGTGATGCCGGCCACGATGCGTCCGGCG
TAGAGGATCTAATTCTCATGTTTGACAGCTTATC
